Addgene plasmid #25443: YIPlac204TC-NLS-DsRed-Express2
Depositing lab: Benjamin Glick. Depositing organization: University of Chicago. Publication: A noncytotoxic DsRed variant for whole-cell labeling. Strack RL, Strongin DE, Bhattacharyya D, Tao W, Berman A, Broxmeyer HE, Keenan RJ, Glick BS. Nat Methods. 2008 Nov . 5(11):955-7. 10.1038/nmeth.1264 PubMed 18953349.
Backbone
  Vector backbone: YIPlac204
  Backbone size w/o insert (bp): 4100
  Vector type: Yeast Expression
  Selectable markers: TRP1
Growth in bacteria
  Bacterial resistance: Ampicillin, 100 μg/mL
  Growth temperature: 37°C
  Growth strain: DH5alpha
  Copy number: Unknown
Gene/Insert
  Gene/Insert name: NLS-DsRed-Express2 (alt name: DsRed-Express2)
  Species: Discosoma sp.
  Insert size (bp): 714
  GenBank ID: FJ226077
  Tag / fusion protein: NLS (N terminal on insert)
  Cloning method: Restriction Enzyme; 5′ cloning site EcoRI (not destroyed); 3′ cloning site XbaI (not destroyed)
  Sequencing primers: 5′ ACAGGTGGTTTGTTACGCATGCTAATGC
Terms and licenses: Academic/Nonprofit Terms; Industry Terms: Not Available to Industry
How to cite: YIPlac204TC-NLS-DsRed-Express2 was a gift from Benjamin Glick (Addgene plasmid # 25443 ; http://n2t.net/addgene:25443 ; RRID:Addgene_25443)
