[The description below was written by a language model from this plasmid's Addgene catalogue record and pLannotate feature annotations shown in this document.]
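Description:
YIPlac204TC-NLS-DsRed-Express2 is a yeast expression plasmid built on the YIPlac204 backbone, an integrating-type vector for Saccharomyces cerevisiae. In keeping with that design, the annotated sequence (about 4.8 kb) shows no yeast replication origin or centromere, so stable maintenance in yeast depends on integration into the genome, with selection through the TRP1 marker expressed from its own promoter. In E. coli the plasmid is propagated via a high-copy ColE1/pUC-type origin and selected with ampicillin through the β-lactamase gene. Remnants of the lacI, CAP site, lac promoter and lac operator region, together with bom and rop fragments, are leftovers of the bacterial cloning-vector ancestry and have no role in yeast expression.

The payload is DsRed-Express2, a noncytotoxic tetrameric variant of the Discosoma red fluorescent protein, annotated as mammalian codon-optimized and carrying an N-terminal nuclear localization signal, so that the red fluorescence should concentrate in the nucleus. The roughly 0.7 kb insert was cloned between EcoRI and XbaI sites, both retained, and lies on the reverse strand immediately upstream of a CYC1 transcription terminator. The promoter driving the fusion is not given in the catalogue fields. The feature table also leaves the several hundred base pairs upstream of the coding sequence unannotated, so a yeast promoter may sit there, but the record does not identify it.

The construct comes from work describing DsRed-Express2 as a red fluorescent protein suited to whole-cell labeling without toxicity. It would typically be used to generate yeast strains that stably express a nuclear red marker.
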