Features (pLannotate 1.2.2; 13 found; start..end, strand, type, name):
      1..93      +  CDS            lacI (fragment): lac repressor; lacI; The lac repressor binds to the lac operator to inhibit transcription in E. coli. This inhibition can be relieved by adding lactose or isopropyl-β-D-thiogalactopyranoside (IPTG).
    106..127     +  protein_bind   CAP binding site: CAP binding activates transcription in the presence of cAMP. E. coli catabolite activator protein
    142..172     +  promoter       lac promoter: promoter for the E. coli lac operon
    180..196     +  protein_bind   lac operator: The lac repressor binds to the lac operator to inhibit transcription in E. coli. This inhibition can be relieved by adding lactose or isopropyl-β-D-thiogalactopyranoside (IPTG). lac repressor encoded by lacI
    239..486     -  terminator     CYC1 terminator: S. cerevisiae CYC1; transcription terminator for CYC1
    503..1180    -  CDS            DsRed-Express2: noncytotoxic tetrameric variant of DsRed fluorescent protein (Strack et al., 2008) mammalian codon-optimized
   1716..1815    -  misc_feature   bom (fragment): basis of mobility region from pBR322
   1917..1952    -  CDS            rop (fragment): Rop protein, which maintains plasmids at low copy number; rop
   2045..2716    -  CDS            TRP1: TRPF_YEAST - Experimental evidence at protein level: Swiss-Prot protein existence level 1. From Saccharomyces cerevisiae (strain ATCC 204508 / S288c) (Baker's yeast).
   2717..2818    -  promoter       TRP1 promoter: S. cerevisiae TRP1
   2906..3010    +  promoter       AmpR promoter: bla
   3011..3871    +  CDS            AmpR: β-lactamase; bla; confers resistance to ampicillin, carbenicillin, and related antibiotics
   4042..4630    +  rep_origin     ori: high-copy-number ColE1/pMB1/pBR322/pUC origin of replication
>Addgene plasmid #25443 | YIPlac204TC-NLS-DsRed-Express2 | depositor full sequence | sequence record 11857 | Author sequence
GCGCCCAATACGCAAACCGCCTCTCCCCGCGCGTTGGCCGATTCATTAATGCAGCTGGCACGACAGGTTT
CCCGACTGGAAAGCGGGCAGTGAGCGCAACGCAATTAATGTGAGTTAGCTCACTCATTAGGCACCCCAGG
CTTTACACTTTATGCTTCCGGCTCGTATGTTGTGTGGAATTGTGAGCGGATAACAATTTCACACAGGAAA
CAGCTATGACCATGATTACGCCAAGCTTGCAAATTAAAGCCTTCGAGCGTCCCAAAACCTTCTCAAGCAA
GGTTTTCAGTATAATGTTACATGCGTACACGCGTCTGTACAGAAAAAAAAGAAAAATTTGAAATATAAAT
AACGTTCTTAATACTAACATAACTATAAAAAAATAAATAGGGACCTAGACTTCAGGTTGTCTAACTCCTT
CCTTTTCGGTTAGAGCGGATGTGGGGGGAGGGCGTGAATGTAAGCGTGACATAACTAATTACATGATGAC
TCTAGAGGATCCCTACTGGAACAGGTGGTGGCGGGCCTCGGCGCGCTCGTACTGCTCCACCACGGTGTAG
TCCTCGTTGTGGGAGGTGATGTCCAGCTTGGAGTCCACGTAGTAGTAGCCGGGCAGCTTCACGGGCTTCT
TGGCCATGTAGATTGACTTGAACTCCACCAGGTAGTGGCCGCCGCCCTTCAGCTTCAGCGCCTTGTGGAT
CTCGCCCTTCAGCACGCCGTCGCGGGGGTACAGGCGCTCGGTGGAGGGCTCCCAGCCCAGAGTCTTCTTC
TGCATTACGGGGCCGTCGGAGGGGAAGTTCACGCCGATGAACTTCACGTGGTAGATGAAGGTGCCGTCCT
GCAGGGAGGAGTCCTGGGTCACGGTCACCACGCCGCCGTCCTCGAAGTTCATCACGCGCTCCCACTTGAA
GCCCTCGGGGAAGGACAGCTTCTTGTAGTCGGGGATGTCGGCGGGGTGCTTCACGTACACCTTGGAGCCG
TACTGGAACTGGGGGGACAGGATGTCCCAGGCGAAGGGCAGGGGGCCGCCCTTGGTCACCTGCAGCTTGG
CGGTCTGGGTGCCCTCGTAGGGCTTGCCCTCGCCCTCGCCCTCGATCTCGAACTCGTGGCCGTTCACGGA
GCCCTCCATGTGCACCTTGAAGCGCATGAAGGGCTTGATGACGTTCTCAGTGCTATCCATTTTTGAATTG
CCGACCTTTCTTTTCTTTTTTGGCATTTTTTGAATTCTTTTAGTTTATGTATGTGTTTTTTGTAGTTATA
GATTTAAGCAAGAAAAGAATACAAACAAAAAATTGAAAAAGATTGATTTAGAATTAAAAAGAAAAATATT
TACGTAAGAAGGGAAAATAGTAAATGTTGCAAGTTCACTAAACTCCTAAATTATGCTGCCCTTTATATTC
CCTGTTACAGCAGCCGAGCCAAAGGTATATAGGCTCCTTTGCATTAGCATGCGTAACAAACCACCTGTCA
GTTTCAACCGAGGTGGTATCCGAGAGAATTGTGTGATTGCTTTAATTAATTTCGGAGAATCTCACATGCC
ACTGAAGATTAAAAACTGGATGCCAGAAAAGGGGTGTCCAGGTGTAACATCAATAGAGGAAGCTGAAAAG
TCTTAGAACGGGTAATCTTCCACCAACCTGATGGGTTCCTAGATATAATCTCGAAGGGAATAAGTAGGGT
GATACCGCAGAAGTGTCTGAATGTATTAAGGTCCGCCTGATGCGGTATTTTCTCCTTACGCATCTGTGCG
GTATTTCACACCGCATATGGTGCACTCTCAGTACAATCTGCTCTGATGCCGCATAGTTAAGCCAGCCCCG
ACACCCGCCAACACCCGCTGACGCGCCCTGACGGGCTTGTCTGCTCCCGGCATCCGCTTACAGACAAGCT
GTGACCGTCTCCGGGAGCTGCATGTGTCAGAGGTTTTCACCGTCATCACCGAAACGCGCGAGACGAAAGG
GCGATCTTTTATGCTTGCTTTTCAAAAGGCTTGCAGGCAAGTGCACAAACAATACTTAAATAAATACTAC
TCAGTAATAACCTATTTCTTAGCATTTTTGACGAAATTTGCTATTTTGTTAGAGTCTTTTACACCATTTG
TCTCCACACCTCCGCTTACATCAACACCAATAACGCCATTTAATCTAAGCGCATCACCAACATTTTCTGG
CGTCAGTCCACCAGCTAACATAAAATGTAAGCTCTCGGGGCTCTCTTGCCTTCCAACCCAGTCAGAAATC
GAGTTCCAATCCAAAAGTTCACCTGTCCCACCTGCTTCTGAATCAAACAAGGGAATAAACGAATGAGGTT
TCTGTGAAGCTGCACTGAGTAGTATGTTGCAGTCTTTTGGAAATACGAGTCTTTTAATAACTGGCAAACC
GAGGAACTCTTGGTATTCTTGCCACGACTCATCTCCATGCAGTTGGACGATATCAATGCCGTAATCATTG
ACCAGAGCCAAAACATCCTCCTTAGGTTGATTACGAAACACGCCAACCAAGTATTTCGGAGTGCCTGAAC
TATTTTTATATGCTTTTACAAGACTTGAAATTTTCCTTGCAATAACCGGGTCAATTGTTCTCTTTCTATT
GGGCACACATATAATACCCAGCAAGTCAGCATCGGAATCTAGTGCACATTCTGCGGCCTCTGTGCTCTGC
AAGCCGCAAACTTTCACCAATGGACCAGAACTACCTGTGAAATTAATAACAGACATACTCCAAGCTGCCT
TTGTGTGCTTAATCACGTATACTCACGTGCTCAATAGTCACCAATGCCCTCCCTCTTGGCCCTCTCCTTT
TCTTTTTTCGACCGAATTGGCCTCGTGATACGCCTATTTTTATAGGTTAATGTCATGATAATAATGGTTT
CTTAGACGTCAGGTGGCACTTTTCGGGGAAATGTGCGCGGAACCCCTATTTGTTTATTTTTCTAAATACA
TTCAAATATGTATCCGCTCATGAGACAATAACCCTGATAAATGCTTCAATAATATTGAAAAAGGAAGAGT
ATGAGTATTCAACATTTCCGTGTCGCCCTTATTCCCTTTTTTGCGGCATTTTGCCTTCCTGTTTTTGCTC
ACCCAGAAACGCTGGTGAAAGTAAAAGATGCTGAAGATCAGTTGGGTGCACGAGTGGGTTACATCGAACT
GGATCTCAACAGCGGTAAGATCCTTGAGAGTTTTCGCCCCGAAGAACGTTTTCCAATGATGAGCACTTTT
AAAGTTCTGCTATGTGGCGCGGTATTATCCCGTATTGACGCCGGGCAAGAGCAACTCGGTCGCCGCATAC
ACTATTCTCAGAATGACTTGGTTGAGTACTCACCAGTCACAGAAAAGCATCTTACGGATGGCATGACAGT
AAGAGAATTATGCAGTGCTGCCATAACCATGAGTGATAACACTGCGGCCAACTTACTTCTGACAACGATC
GGAGGACCGAAGGAGCTAACCGCTTTTTTGCACAACATGGGGGATCATGTAACTCGCCTTGATCGTTGGG
AACCGGAGCTGAATGAAGCCATACCAAACGACGAGCGTGACACCACGATGCCTGTAGCAATGGCAACAAC
GTTGCGCAAACTATTAACTGGCGAACTACTTACTCTAGCTTCCCGGCAACAATTAATAGACTGGATGGAG
GCGGATAAAGTTGCAGGACCACTTCTGCGCTCGGCCCTTCCGGCTGGCTGGTTTATTGCTGATAAATCTG
GAGCCGGTGAGCGTGGGTCTCGCGGTATCATTGCAGCACTGGGGCCAGATGGTAAGCCCTCCCGTATCGT
AGTTATCTACACGACGGGGAGTCAGGCAACTATGGATGAACGAAATAGACAGATCGCTGAGATAGGTGCC
TCACTGATTAAGCATTGGTAACTGTCAGACCAAGTTTACTCATATATACTTTAGATTGATTTAAAACTTC
ATTTTTAATTTAAAAGGATCTAGGTGAAGATCCTTTTTGATAATCTCATGACCAAAATCCCTTAACGTGA
GTTTTCGTTCCACTGAGCGTCAGACCCCGTAGAAAAGATCAAAGGATCTTCTTGAGATCCTTTTTTTCTG
CGCGTAATCTGCTGCTTGCAAACAAAAAAACCACCGCTACCAGCGGTGGTTTGTTTGCCGGATCAAGAGC
TACCAACTCTTTTTCCGAAGGTAACTGGCTTCAGCAGAGCGCAGATACCAAATACTGTCCTTCTAGTGTA
GCCGTAGTTAGGCCACCACTTCAAGAACTCTGTAGCACCGCCTACATACCTCGCTCTGCTAATCCTGTTA
CCAGTGGCTGCTGCCAGTGGCGATAAGTCGTGTCTTACCGGGTTGGACTCAAGACGATAGTTACCGGATA
AGGCGCAGCGGTCGGGCTGAACGGGGGGTTCGTGCACACAGCCCAGCTTGGAGCGAACGACCTACACCGA
ACTGAGATACCTACAGCGTGAGCTATGAGAAAGCGCCACGCTTCCCGAAGGGAGAAAGGCGGACAGGTAT
CCGGTAAGCGGCAGGGTCGGAACAGGAGAGCGCACGAGGGAGCTTCCAGGGGGAAACGCCTGGTATCTTT
ATAGTCCTGTCGGGTTTCGCCACCTCTGACTTGAGCGTCGATTTTTGTGATGCTCGTCAGGGGGGCGGAG
CCTATGGAAAAACGCCAGCAACGCGGCCTTTTTACGGTTCCTGGCCTTTTGCTGGCCTTTTGCTCACATG
TTCTTTCCTGCGTTATCCCCTGATTCTGTGGATAACCGTATTACCGCCTTTGAGTGAGCTGATACCGCTC
GCCGCAGCCGAACGACCGAGCGCAGCGAGTCAGTGAGCGAGGAAGCGGAAGA
