>Addgene plasmid #25443 | YIPlac204TC-NLS-DsRed-Express2 | addgene partial sequence | sequence record 31146 | 25443 with CYC1
CCCTACTGGAACAGGTGGTGGCGGGCCTCGGCGCGCTCGTACTGCTCCACCACGGTGTAGTCCTCGTTGT
GGGAGGTGATGTCCAGCTTGGAGTCCACGTAGTAGTAGCCGGGCAGCTTCACGGGCTTCTTGGCCATGTA
GATTGACTTGAACTCCACCAGGTAGTGGCCGCCGCCCTTCAGCTTCAGCGCCTTGTGGATCTCGCCCTTC
AGCACGCCGTCGCGGGGGTACAGGCGCTCGGTGGAGGGCTCCCAGCCCAGAGTCTTCTTCTGCATTACGG
GGCCGTCGGAGGGGAAGTTCACGCCGATGAACTTCACGTGGTAGATGAAGGTGCCGTCCTGCAGGGAGGA
GTCCTGGGTCACGGTCACCACGCCGCCGTCCTCGAAGTTCATCACGCGCTCCCACTTGAAGCCCTCGGGG
AAGGACAGCTTCTTGTAGTCGGGGATGTCGGCGGGGTGCTTCACGTACACCTTGGAGCCGTACTGGAACT
GGGGGGACAGGATGTCCCAGGCGAAGGGCAGGGGGCCGCCCTTGGTCACCTGCAGCTTGGCGGTCTGGGT
GCCCTCGTAGGGCTTGCCCTCGCCCTCGCCCTCGATCTCGAACTCGTGGCCGTTCACGGAGCCCTCCATG
TGCACCTTGAAGCGCATGAAGGGCTTGATGACGTTCTCAGTGCTATCCATTTTTGAATTGCCGACCTTTC
TTTTCTTTTTTGGCATTTTTTGAATTCTTTTAGTTTATGTATGTGTTTTTTGTAGTTATAGATTTAAGCA
AGAAAAGAATACAAACAAAAAATTGAAAAAGATTGATTTAGAATTAAAAAGAAAAATATTTACGTAAGAA
GGGAAAATAGTAAATGTTGCAAGTTCACTAAANTCTAATA
