>Addgene plasmid #25443 | YIPlac204TC-NLS-DsRed-Express2 | addgene partial sequence | sequence record 31147 | 25443 with dsRed1-N
CCCTTGGTCACCTGCAGCTTGGCGGTCTGGGTGCCCTCGTAGGGCTTGCCCTCGCCCTCGCCCTCGATCT
CGAACTCGTGGCCGTTCACGGAGCCCTCCATGTGCACCTTGAAGCGCATGAAGGGCTTGATGACGTTCTC
AGTGCTATCCATTTTTGAATTGCCGACCTTTCTTTTCTTTTTTGGCATTTTTTGAATTCTTTTAGTTTAT
GTATGTGTTTTTTGTAGTTATAGATTTAAGCAAGAAAAGAATACAAACAAAAAATTGAAAAAGATTGATT
TAGAATTAAAAAGAAAAATATTTACGTAAGAAGGGAAAATAGTAAATGTTGCAAGTTCACTAAACTCCTA
AATTATGCTGCCCTTTATATTCCCTGTTACAGCAGCCGAGCCAAAGGTATATAGGCTCCTTTGCATTAGC
ATGCGTAACAAACCACCTGTCAGTTTCAACCGAGGTGGTATCCGAGAGAATTGTGTGATTGCTTTAATTA
ATTTCGGAGAATCTCACATGCCACTGAAGATTAAAAACTGGATGCCAGAAAAGGGGTGTCCAGGTGTAAC
ATCAATAGAGGAAGCTGAAAAGTCTTAGAACGGGTAATCTTCCACCAACCTGATGGGTTCCTAGATATAA
TCTCGAAGGGAATAAGTAGGGTGATACCGCAGAAGTGTCTGAATGTATTAAGGTCCGCCTGATGCGGTAT
TTTCTCCTTACGCATCTGTGCGGTATTTCACACCGCATATGGTGCACTCTCAGTACAATCTGCTCTGATG
CCGCATAGTTAAGCCAGCCCCGACACCCGCCAACACCCGCTGACGCGCCCTGACGGGCTTGTCTGCTCCC
GGCATCCGCTTACAGACAAGCTGTGACCGTCTCCGGGAGCTGCATGTGTCAGAGGTTTTCACCGTC
